>Addgene plasmid #196616 | pB_tetO7_sfGFP | addgene full sequence | sequence record 386212 | Addgene NGS Result
ATGACCATGATTACGCCACTAGTCCGAGGCCTCGAGATCCGATATCGCCGTGGCGGCCGCCAGCTGAAGC
TTAATTATCCTGGGCACGAGTGAAACAAAGCTAAAACCTTTATTTAGCATGGCCATTGAATGTAACAATT
ATATATATCGCAAGCACAAAAAATCAAGGAGAGAGAACTACCACTTTGTTCATGTGTACAATGTTCATTA
TCTCCATAAGCAAAAAAAAAAAAATAGAAAACATATGCTATAAGGTTGATATTCTCACGAGTAAGCGGCA
CTTGCTACTTATTGACATTGCAGATTTTTGGCTACAGAAATAGTATATTAGAGATTATAATTGCTAATCA
AATCAAAATATAAAATTAGTAAACCAAACCATTTATACCCTTCCTTAGTAGTTATGGATTGTTTTTTAAT
GATATTTCTGCAAACCAAAGAAAGATTGTTATCCAGATAGAATTTAGTTTTGATATTCATTTTTTTGTTG
AAGATTGAACGCCATATCTGGGCCTCATAATTCAAAAGACGGTGCCATTATCGGTAGCGTTTCGCATTGT
ACTGGATTTCAGAAATTTCACAGTTGATGAATCGAAAAGAATGGTCTCATTGCAACACGTAAGGTTAAGA
TGTCCCTTTTTACCATTATAGGCAATAAATGAATCATAAAACGACCGTATACTGGTGAAATAGTAGGGAG
AACGAGTACCTGTAGTAAAAAGTATAAATCATAGTTAATCGTGCAATGTCCCTCGATCAAGGAGTATTGT
GTCATGTTCGAGACAAACGCCAACATTTTTGTTTCTTTTGGACAAATGTTGTTTGCATTTATGATCCGTT
ATATTTTGATCTAATGTAGAGTTGCACGTAGTTCTTACTGGCAAAGAAATCGATGCATACCAAAAAAGAA
TAAAGGTGATATTTGATCTTTACCGTTTAGTTCCAACGTAAAATTGTGCCTTTGGACTTAAAATGGCGTC
GTACGGAATTCTTATTACGATCCTCGCGCCCCCTACCCACCGTACTCGTCAATTCCAAGGGCATCGGTAA
ACATCTGCTCAAACTCGAAGTCGGCCATATCCAGAGCGCCGTAGGGGGCGGAGTCGTGGGGGGTAAATCC
CGGACCCGGGGAATCCCCGTCCCCCAACATGTCCAGATCGAAATCGTCTAGCGCGTCGGCATGCGCCATC
GCCACGTCCTCGCCGTCTAAGTGGAGCTCGTCCCCCAGGCTGACATCGGTCGGGGGGGCCGTCGACAGTC
TGCGCGTGTGTCCCGCGGGGAGAAAGGACAGGCGCGGAGCCGCCAGCCCCGCCTCTTCGGGGGCGTCGTC
GTCCGGGAGATCGAGCAGGCCCTCGATGGTAGACCCGTAATTGTTTTTCGTACGCGCGCGGCTGTACGCG
GACCCACTTTCACATTTAAGTTGTTTTTCTAATCCGCATATGATCAATTCAAGGCCGAATAAGAAGGCTG
GCTCTGCACCTTGGTGATCAAATAATTCGATAGCTTGTCGTAATAATGGCGGCATACTATCAGTAGTAGG
TGTTTCCCTTTCTTCTTTAGCGACTTGATGCTCTTGATCTTCCAATACGCAACCTAAAGTAAAATGCCCC
ACAGCGCTGAGTGCATATAATGCATTCTCTAGTGAAAAACCTTGTTGGCATAAAAAGGCTAATTGATTTT
CGAGAGTTTCATACTGTTTTTCTGTAGGCCGTGTACCTAAATGTACTTTTGCTCCATCGCGATGACTTAG
TAAAGCACATCTAAAACTTTTAGCGTTATTACGTAAAAAATCTTGCCAGCTTTCCCCTTCTAAAGGGCAA
AAGTGAGTATGGTGCCTATCTAACATCTCAATGGCTAAGGCGTCGAGCAAAGCCCGCTTATTTTTTACAT
GCCAATACAATGTAGGCTGCTCTACACCTAGCTTCTGGGCGAGTTTACGGGTTGTTAAACCTTCGATTCC
GACCTCATTAAGCAGCTCTAATGCGCTGTTAATCACTTTACTTTTATCTAATCTAGACATATGAATTAAT
TCGGGGCCGCGGAGGCTGGATCGGTCCCGGTGTCTTCTATGGAGGTCAAAACAGCGTGGATGGCGTCTCC
AGGCGATCTGACGGTTCACTAAACGAGCTCTGCTTATATAGACCTCCCACCGTACACGCCTACCGCCCAT
TTGCGTCAATGGGGCGGAGTTGTTACGACATTTTGGAAAGTCCCGTTGATTTTGGTGCCAAAACAAACTC
CCATTGACGTCAATGGGGTGGAGACTTGGAAATCCCCGTGAGTCAAACCGCTATCCACGCCCATTGATGT
ACTGCCAAAACCGCATCACCATGGTAATAGCGATGACTAATACGTAGATGTACTGCCAAGTAGGAAAGTC
CCATAAGGTCATGTACTGGGCATAATGCCAGGCGGGCCATTTACCGTCATTGACGTCAATAGGGGGCGTA
CTTGGCATATGATACACTTGATGTACTGCCAAGTGGGCAGTTTACCGTAAATACTCCACCCATTGACGTC
AATGGAAAGTCCCTATTGGCGTTACTATGGGAACATACGTCATTATTGACGTCAATGGGCGGGGGTCGTT
GGGCGGTCAGCCAGGCGGGCCATTTACCGTAAGTTATGTAACGCGGAACTCCATATATGGGCTATGAACT
AATGACCCTGTAATTGATTACTATTAATAACTAGTCAATAATCAATGTCAACATGGCGGTAATGTTGGAC
ATGAGCCAATATAAATGTACATATTATGATATGGATACAACGTATGCAATGGGCCAAGCTCCTCGAGTAA
TTCGCGCCACTTCTAAATAAGCGAATTTCTTATGATTTATGATTTTTATTATTAAATAAGTTATAAAAAA
AATAAGTGTATACAAATTTTAAAGTGACTCTTAGGTTTTAAAACGAAAATTCTTATTCTTGAGTAACTCT
TTCCTGTAGGTCAGGTTGCTTTCTCAGGTATAGTATGAGGTCGCTCTTATTGACCACACCTCTACCGGCA
GATCCGCTAGGGATAACAGGGTAATATAGATCAATTCCTCGATCGAGTTTACCACTCCCTATCAGTGATA
GAGAAAAGTGAAAGTCGAGTTTACCACTCCCTATCAGTGATAGAGAAAAGTGAAAGTCGAGTTTACCACT
CCCTATCAGTGATAGAGAAAAGTGAAAGTCGAGTTTACCACTCCCTATCAGTGATAGAGAAAAGTGAAAG
TCGAGTTTACCACTCCCTATCAGTGATAGAGAAAAGTGAAAGTCGAGTTTACCACTCCCTATCAGTGATA
GAGAAAAGTGAAAGTCGAGTTTACCACTCCCTATCAGTGATAGAGAAAAGTGAAAGTCGAGCTCGGTACC
CTATGGCATGCATGTGCTCTGTATGTATATAAAACTCTTGTTTTCTTCTTTTCTCTAAATATTCTTTCCT
TATACATTAGGTCCTTTGTAGCATAAATTACTATACTTCTATAGACACGCAAACACAAATACACACACTA
AATTACCGGATCAATTCGGGATGTCCAAGGGTGAAGAGCTATTTACTGGGGTTGTACCCATTTTGGTAGA
ACTGGACGGAGATGTAAACGGACATAAATTCTCTGTTAGAGGTGAGGGCGAAGGCGATGCCACCAATGGT
AAATTGACTATGAAGTTTATATGCACTACGGGTAAATTACCTGTTCCTTGGCCAACCCTAGTAACAACTT
TGACATATGGTGTTCAATGTTTCTCAAGATACCCAGACCATATGAAAAGGCATGATTTCTTTAAAAGTGC
TATGCCAGAAGGCTACGTGCAAGAGAGAACTATCTCCTTTAAGGATGACGGTACGTATAAAACACGAGCA
GAAGTGAAATTCGAAGGGGATACACTAGTTAATCGCATCGAATTAAAGGGTATAGACTTTAAGGAAGATG
GTAATATTCTCGGCCATAAACTTGAGTATAATTTCAACTCGCATAATGTGTACATTACAGCTGACAAACA
AAAGAACGGAATTAAAGCGAATTTTAAAATCAGGCACAACGTCGAAGATGGGTCTGTTCAACTTGCCGAT
CATTATCAGCAAAACACCCCTATTGGTGATGGTCCAGTCTTGTTACCCGATAATCACTACTTAAGCACAC
AGTCTAGATTGTCAAAAGATCCGAATGAAAAGCGTGATCACATGGTTTTATTGGAATTTGTCACCGCTGC
AGGAATAACTCACGGAATGGACGAGCTTTATAAGGGATCCTAAGAGGGCCGCATCATGTAATTAGTTATG
TCACGCTTACATTCACGCCCTCCCCCCACATCCGCTCTAACCGAAAAGGAAGGAGTTAGACAACCTGAAG
TCTAGGTCCCTATTTATTTTTTTATAGTTATGTTAGTATTAAGAACGTTATTTATATTTCAAATTTTTCT
TTTTTTTCTGTACAGACGCGTGTACGCATGTAACATTATACTGAAAACCTTGCTTGAGAAGGTTTTGGGA
CGCTCGAAGGCTTTAATTTGCGGCCAAGCTTGTTAATTAAGGCGCGCCAGATCTGTTTACTTGCCTCGTC
CCCGCCGGGTCACCCGGCCAGCGACATGGAGGCCCAGAATACCCTCCTTGACAGTCTTGACGTGCGCAGC
TCAGGGGCATGATGTGACTGTCGCCCGTACATTTAGCCCATACATCCCCATGTATAATCATTTGCATCCA
TACATTTTGATGGCCGCACGGCGCGAAGCAAAAATTACGGCTCCTCGCTGCAGACCTGCGAGCAGGGAAA
CGCTCCCCTCACAGACGCGTTGAATTGTCCCCACGCCGCGCCCCTGTAGAGAAATATAAAAGGTTAGGAT
TTGCCACTGAGGTTCTTCTTTCATATACTTCCTTTTAAAATCTTGCTAGGATACAGTTCTCACATCACAT
CCGAACATAAACAACCATGGGTAAGGAAAAGACTCACGTTTCGAGGCCGCGATTAAATTCCAACATGGAT
GCTGATTTATATGGGTATAAATGGGCTCGCGATAATGTCGGGCAATCAGGTGCGACAATCTATCGATTGT
ATGGGAAGCCCGATGCGCCAGAGTTGTTTCTGAAACATGGCAAAGGTAGCGTTGCCAATGATGTTACAGA
TGAGATGGTCAGACTAAACTGGCTGACGGAATTTATGCCTCTTCCGACCATCAAGCATTTTATCCGTACT
CCTGATGATGCATGGTTACTCACCACTGCGATCCCCGGCAAAACAGCATTCCAGGTATTAGAAGAATATC
CTGATTCAGGTGAAAATATTGTTGATGCGCTGGCAGTGTTCCTGCGCCGGTTGCATTCGATTCCTGTTTG
TAATTGTCCTTTTAACAGCGATCGCGTATTTCGTCTCGCTCAGGCGCAATCACGAATGAATAACGGTTTG
GTTGATGCGAGTGATTTTGATGACGAGCGTAATGGCTGGCCTGTTGAACAAGTCTGGAAAGAAATGCATA
AGCTTTTGCCATTCTCACCGGATTCAGTCGTCACTCATGGTGATTTCTCACTTGATAACCTTATTTTTGA
CGAGGGGAAATTAATAGGTTGTATTGATGTTGGACGAGTCGGAATCGCAGACCGATACCAGGATCTTGCC
ATCCTATGGAACTGCCTCGGTGAGTTTTCTCCTTCATTACAGAAACGGCTTTTTCAAAAATATGGTATTG
ATAATCCTGATATGAATAAATTGCAGTTTCATTTGATGCTCGATGAGTTTTTCTAATCAGTACTGACAAT
AAAAAGATTCTTGTTTTCAAGAACTTGTCATTTGTATAGTTTTTTTATATTGTAGTTGTTCTATTTTAAT
CAAATGTTAGCGTGATTTATATTTTTTTTCGCCTCGACATCATCTGCCCAGATGCGAAGTTAAGTGCGCA
GAAAGTAATATCATGCGTCAATCGTATGTGAATGCTGGTCGCTATACTGCTGTCGATTCGATACTAACGC
CGCCATCCAGTGTCGAAAACGAGCTCGAATTCCTGGGGGAACAACTTCACAGAATGTTTTGTCATATTGT
CGAAGTGGTCACAAAACAAGAGAAGTTCCGCCAATTATAAAAAGGGAACCCGTATATTTCAGCTTCACGG
ATGATTTCCAGGGTGAGAGTACTGTATATGGGCTTACGATAGAAGGCCATAAAAATTTCTTGCTTGGCAA
CAAAATAGAAGTGAAATCATGTCGAGGCTGCTGTGTGGGAGAACAGCATAAAATATCACAAAAAAAGAAT
CTAAAACACTGTGTTGCTTGTCCCAGAAAGGGAATCAAGTATTTTTATAAAGATTGGAGTGGTAAAAATC
GAGTATGTGCTAGATGCTATGGAAGATACAAATTCAGCGGTCATCACTGTATAAATTGCAAGTATGTACC
AGAAGCACGTGAAGTGAAAAAGGCAAAAGACAAAGGCGAAAAATTGGGCATTACGCCCGAAGGTTTGCCA
GTTAAAGGACCAGAGTGTATAAAATGTGGCGGAATCTTACAGTGGCCTATGCGGCCGCTCTAGAACTAGT
GGATCGATCCCCAATTCGCCCTATAGTGAGTCGTATTACAATTCACTGGCCGTCGTTTTACAACGTCGTG
ACTGGGAAAACCCTGGCGTTACCCAACTTAATCGCCTTGCAGCACATCCCCCTTTCGCCAGCTGGCGTAA
TAGCGAAGAGGCCCGCACCGATCGCCCTTCCCAACAGTTGCGCAGCCTGAATGGCGAATGGCGCCTGATG
CGGTATTTTCTCCTTACGCATCTGTGCGGTATTTCACACCGCATA
[95 nt withheld, positions 6766-6860]
T
[46 nt withheld, positions 6862-6907]
C
[63 nt withheld, positions 6909-6971]
CCTTTGACGTTGGAGTCCACGTTCTTT
[37 nt withheld, positions 6999-7035]
ACTCTATCTCGGGCTATTCTTTTGATTTATAAGGGATTTTGCCGATTTCGGTCTATTGGTTAAAAAATGA
GCTGATTTAACAAAAATTTAACGCGAATTTTAACAAAATATTAACGTTTACAATTTTATGGTGCACTCTC
AGTACAATCTGCTCTGATGCCGCATAGTTAAGCCAGCCCCGACACCCGCCAACACCCGCTGACGCGCCCT
GACGGGCTTGTCTGCTCCCGGCATCCGCTTACAGACAAGCTGTGACCGTCTCCGGGAGCTGCATGTGTCA
GAGGTTTTCACCGTCATCACCGAAACGCGCGAGACGAAAGGGCCTCGTGATACGCCTATTTTTATAGGTT
AATGTCATGATAATAATGGTTTCTTAGACGTCAGGTGGCACTTTTCGGGGAAATGTGCGCGGAACCCCTA
TTTGTTTATTTTTCTAAATACATTCAAATATGTATCCGCTCATGAGACAATAACCCTGATAAATGCTTCA
ATAATATTGAAAAAGGAAGAGTATGAGTATTCAACATTTCCGTGTCGCCCTTATTCCCTTTTTTGCGGCA
TTTTGCCTTCCTGTTTTTGCTCACCCAGAAACGCTGGTGAAAGTAAAAGATGCTGAAGATCAGTTGGGTG
CACGAGTGGGTTACATCGAACTGGATCTCAACAGCGGTAAGATCCTTGAGAGTTTTCGCCCCGAAGAACG
TTTTCCAATGATGAGCACTTTTAAAGTTCTGCTATGTGGCGCGGTATTATCCCGTATTGACGCCGGGCAA
GAGCAACTCGGTCGCCGCATACACTATTCTCAGAATGACTTGGTTGAGTACTCACCAGTCACAGAAAAGC
ATCTTACGGATGGCATGACAGTAAGAGAATTATGCAGTGCTGCCATAACCATGAGTGATAACACTGCGGC
CAACTTACTTCTGACAACGATCGGAGGACCGAAGGAGCTAACCGCTTTTTTGCACAACATGGGGGATCAT
GTAACTCGCCTTGATCGTTGGGAACCGGAGCTGAATGAAGCCATACCAAACGACGAGCGTGACACCACGA
TGCCTGTAGCAATGGCAACAACGTTGCGCAAACTATTAACTGGCGAACTACTTACTCTAGCTTCCCGGCA
ACAATTAATAGACTGGATGGAGGCGGATAAAGTTGCAGGACCACTTCTGCGCTCGGCCCTTCCGGCTGGC
TGGTTTATTGCTGATAAATCTGGAGCCGGTGAGCGTGGGTCTCGCGGTATCATTGCAGCACTGGGGCCAG
ATGGTAAGCCCTCCCGTATCGTAGTTATCTACACGACGGGGAGTCAGGCAACTATGGATGAACGAAATAG
ACAGATCGCTGAGATAGGTGCCTCACTGATTAAGCATTGGTAACTGTCAGACCAAGTTTACTCATATATA
CTTTAGATTGATTTAAAACTTCATTTTTAATTTAAAAGGATCTAGGTGAAGATCCTTTTTGATAATCTCA
TGACCAAAATCCCTTAACGTGAGTTTTCGTTCCACTGAGCGTCAGACCCCGTAGAAAAGATCAAAGGATC
TTCTTGAGATCCTTTTTTTCTGCGCGTAATCTGCTGCTTGCAAACAAAAAAACCACCGCTACCAGCGGTG
GTTTGTTTGCCGGATCAAGAGCTACCAACTCTTTTTCCGAAGGTAACTGGCTTCAGCAGAGCGCAGATAC
CAAATACTGTTCTTCTAGTGTAGCCGTAGTTAGGCCACCACTTCAAGAACTCTGTAGCACCGCCTACATA
CCTCGCTCTGCTAATCCTGTTACCAGTGGCTGCTGCCAGTGGCGATAAGTCGTGTCTTACCGGGTTGGAC
TCAAGACGATAGTTACCGGATAAGGCGCAGCGGTCGGGCTGAACGGGGGGTTCGTGCACACAGCCCAGCT
TGGAGCGAACGACCTACACCGAACTGAGATACCTACAGCGTGAGCTATGAGAAAGCGCCACGCTTCCCGA
AGGGAGAAAGGCGGACAGGTATCCGGTAAGCGGCAGGGTCGGAACAGGAGAGCGCACGAGGGAGCTTCCA
GGGGGAAACGCCTGGTATCTTTATAGTCCTGTCGGGTTTCGCCACCTCTGACTTGAGCGTCGATTTTTGT
GATGCTCGTCAGGGGGGCGGAGCCTATGGAAAAACGCCAGCAACGCGGCCTTTTTACGGTTCCTGGCCTT
TTGCTGGCCTTTTGCTCACATGTTCTTTCCTGCGTTATCCCCTGATTCTGTGGATAACCGTATTACCGCC
TTTGAGTGAGCTGATACCGCTCGCCGCAGCCGAACGACCGAGCGCAGCGAGTCAGTGAGCGAGGAAGCGG
AAGAGCGCCCAATACGCAAACCGCCTCTCCCCGCGCGTTGGCCGATTCATTAATGCAGCTGGCACGACAG
GTTTCCCGACTGGAAAGCGGGCAGTGAGCGCAACGCAATTAATGTGAGTTAGCTCACTCATTAGGCACCC
CAGGCTTTACACTTTATGCTTCCGCGGCTCGTATGTTGTGTGGAATTGTGAGCGGATAACAATTTCACAC
AGGAAACAGCT
Features (pLannotate 1.2.2; 24 found; start..end, strand, type, name):
   1013..2020    -  CDS            tTA: tetracycline-controlled transactivator, comprising a fusion of the tetracycline repressor TetR with the C-terminal activation domain of herpes simplex virus VP16 In the Tet-Off® system, tTA binds to the Tet-responsive element and stimulates transcription only in the absence of tetracycline or doxycycline.
   2126..2329    -  promoter       CMV promoter: human cytomegalovirus (CMV) immediate early promoter
   2330..2633    -  enhancer       CMV enhancer: human cytomegalovirus immediate early enhancer
   2821..3008    +  terminator     ADH1 terminator: S. cerevisiae ADH1; transcription terminator for the S. cerevisiae alcohol dehydrogenase 1 (ADH1) gene
   3066..3336    +  protein_bind   tetracycline response element: contains seven copies of the tetracycline operator tetO tetracycline repressor TetR
   3521..4234    +  CDS            Superfolder GFP: Superfolder GFP is a basic (constitutively fluorescent) green fluorescent protein published in 2005, derived from Aequorea victoria. It is reported to be a very rapidly-maturing weak dimer.
   4254..4501    +  terminator     CYC1 terminator: S. cerevisiae CYC1; transcription terminator for CYC1
   4573..5929    +  gene           kanMX: yeast selectable marker conferring kanamycin resistance (Wach et al., 1994)
   5979..6482    +  CDS            HO (fragment): HO_YEAST - Experimental evidence at protein level: Swiss-Prot protein existence level 1. Initiation of mating type interconversion. This protein is a site-specific endonuclease that cleaves a site in the mat locus on chromosome III. The double-strand break is followed by a unidirectional gene conversion event that replaces the information at the mat locus by information copied from either of the two homologous loci (HMR and HML) that reside at the extremity of the chromosome III. Endonuclease expression takes place in late G1 just before cells enter S phase. From Saccharomyces cerevisiae (stra
   6491..6515    +  misc_feature   MCS (fragment): pBluescript multiple cloning site
   6530..6548    -  promoter       T7 promoter: promoter for bacteriophage T7 RNA polymerase
   6551..6708    +  CDS            lacZα (fragment): LacZα fragment of β-galactosidase; lacZ fragment
   6714..6765    -  misc_feature   bom (fragment): basis of mobility region from pBR322
   6784..6940    +  rep_origin     f1 ori (fragment) (sequence partly withheld): f1 bacteriophage origin of replication; arrow indicates direction of (+) strand synthesis
   6940..7161    +  rep_origin     M13 ori (fragment) (sequence partly withheld): M13 bacteriophage origin of replication; arrow indicates direction of (+) strand synthesis
   7162..7211    -  misc_feature   bom (fragment): basis of mobility region from pBR322
   7313..7348    -  CDS            rop (fragment): Rop protein, which maintains plasmids at low copy number; rop
   7443..7547    +  promoter       AmpR promoter: bla
   7548..8408    +  CDS            AmpR: β-lactamase; bla; confers resistance to ampicillin, carbenicillin, and related antibiotics
   8579..9167    +  rep_origin     ori: high-copy-number ColE1/pMB1/pBR322/pUC origin of replication
   9350..9442    +  CDS            lacI (fragment): lac repressor; lacI; The lac repressor binds to the lac operator to inhibit transcription in E. coli. This inhibition can be relieved by adding lactose or isopropyl-β-D-thiogalactopyranoside (IPTG).
   9455..9476    +  protein_bind   CAP binding site: CAP binding activates transcription in the presence of cAMP. E. coli catabolite activator protein
   9491..9509    +  promoter       lac UV5 promoter (fragment): E. coli lac promoter with an "up" mutation
   9531..9547    +  protein_bind   lac operator: The lac repressor binds to the lac operator to inhibit transcription in E. coli. This inhibition can be relieved by adding lactose or isopropyl-β-D-thiogalactopyranoside (IPTG). lac repressor encoded by lacI
