[The description below was written by a language model from this plasmid's Addgene catalogue record and pLannotate feature annotations shown in this document.]
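Description:
pB_tetO7_sfGFP is a yeast integrating plasmid built on the HO-poly-KanMX4-HO backbone and designed to place a tetracycline-regulated superfolder GFP reporter at the HO locus of Saccharomyces cerevisiae. In E. coli it is maintained as a high-copy plasmid through a ColE1/pUC-type origin with ampicillin resistance (bla). Leftover cloning-vector elements such as f1/M13 origin fragments, a T7 promoter and lac regulatory pieces are also annotated. No yeast replication origin appears in the feature table, consistent with chromosomal integration. Yeast transformants are selected with G418 through the kanMX cassette. An HO coding fragment is annotated directly downstream of kanMX. The second homology arm implied by the backbone name is not annotated, although about 1 kb at the start of the sequence carries no features.

The payload has two divergently oriented units. On the forward strand, a tetracycline response element with seven tetO copies lies upstream of the sfGFP coding sequence, which is followed by the CYC1 terminator. An ADH1 terminator sits just upstream of the response element, presumably insulating it from read-through transcription. On the reverse strand, the plasmid encodes the tTA transactivator (TetR fused to the VP16 activation domain) behind a CMV enhancer/promoter, so the insert supplies its own regulator. This accounts for an insert size far larger than sfGFP alone. tTA works in the Tet-Off mode: it binds tetO and activates transcription only when tetracycline or doxycycline is absent, so adding the drug shuts off sfGFP expression. The construct gives a stably integrated, drug-titratable fluorescent reporter, and it was deposited with a study of metabolic oscillations during the budding yeast cell cycle. The sequenced record is slightly longer than the catalogued total size.
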