Addgene plasmid #196616: pB_tetO7_sfGFP
Purpose: Plasmid for integrating tetO7-controlled sfGFP into the HO region in yeast
Depositing lab: Matthias Heinemann. Depositing organization: University of Groningen. Publication: Temporal segregation of biosynthetic processes is responsible for metabolic oscillations during the budding yeast cell cycle. Takhaveev V, Ozsezen S, Smith EN, Zylstra A, Chaillet ML, Chen H, Papagiannakis A, Milias-Argeitis A, Heinemann M. Nat Metab. 2023 Feb;5(2):294-313. doi: 10.1038/s42255-023-00741-x. Epub 2023 Feb 27. PubMed 36849832.
Backbone
  Vector backbone: HO-poly-KanMX4-HO (ATCC 87804)
  Backbone manufacturer: ATCC
  Backbone size w/o insert (bp): 4573
  Total vector size (bp): 9527
  Vector type: Yeast Expression
  Selectable markers: KanMX (select with Geneticin/G418)
Growth in bacteria
  Bacterial resistance: Ampicillin, 100 μg/mL
  Growth temperature: 37°C
  Growth strain: NEB Stable
  Growth instructions: NEB5a strain
  Copy number: High Copy
Gene/Insert
  Gene/Insert name: Superfolder GFP
  Species: S. cerevisiae (budding yeast)
  Insert size (bp): 4954
  Promoter: tetO7 promoter
  Cloning method: Unknown
  Sequencing primers: 5′ AATTATCCTGGGCACGAG; 3′ ACTGTAAGATTCCGCCAC
Terms and licenses: Academic/Nonprofit Terms; Industry Terms: Not Available to Industry
Depositor comments: Supplementary Table 2 of the paper provides details on the cloning of the plasmid.
How to cite: pB_tetO7_sfGFP was a gift from Matthias Heinemann (Addgene plasmid # 196616 ; http://n2t.net/addgene:196616 ; RRID:Addgene_196616)
